# Supplementary material for: Genetic and Transgenic Reagents for Drosophila simulans, D. mauritiana, D. yakuba, D. santomea, and D. virilis
Source: G3 (Bethesda). 2017 Mar 7;7(4):1339–47. doi: 10.1534/g3.116.038885 (PMC5386881; doi:10.1534/g3.116.038885)
Supplement: Supplementary file 2 [file 1339FileS2.zip › p{CFD4-3xP3__dsRed}.gb]

LOCUS       p{CFD4-3xP3::dsR        6446 bp    DNA     circular UNA 19-OCT-2014
DEFINITION  Gibson Assembly of PCR-dsRed into Digestion of
            p{CFD4-3xP3::dsRed-mut - Fragment 2.
ACCESSION   urn.local.sternd.3l-3uis5s6
VERSION     urn.local.sternd.3l-3uis5s6
KEYWORDS    .
SOURCE      
  ORGANISM  
            .
FEATURES             Location/Qualifiers
     misc_feature    <1..255
                     /note="Geneious type: reporter"
     terminator      256..500
     misc_feature    508^509
                     /note="Geneious type: origin"
     misc_feature    579..863
     primer_bind     complement(651..671)
     misc_feature    770..787
                     /note="Geneious type: primer_bind_reverse"
     promoter        1187..2006
     promoter        complement(2909..2928)
     promoter        complement(2998..3027)
     misc_feature    complement(3336..3955)
                     /note="Geneious type: origin of replication"
     misc_feature    complement(4110..4970)
                     /note="Geneious type: marker"
     promoter        complement(5012..5040)
     misc_feature    complement(5233..5539)
                     /note="Geneious type: origin of replication"
     misc_feature    complement(5557..5717)
                     /note="Geneious type: reporter"
     promoter        5721..5739
     misc_feature    5767..5779
                     /note="Geneious type: dna binding region"
     misc_feature    5783..5795
                     /note="Geneious type: dna binding region"
     misc_feature    5798..5810
                     /note="Geneious type: dna binding region"
     misc_feature    6020..6446
                     /note="Geneious type: Inserted sequence"
     primer_bind     6020..6037
     misc_feature    6021..>6446
                     /note="Geneious type: reporter"
     misc_feature    complement(6424..6446)
                     /note="Geneious type: primer_bind_reverse"
     misc_feature    6437..6442
                     /note="Geneious type: gRNA Target"
     misc_feature    6440
                     /note="Geneious type: Editing History Replacement"
     modified_base   6440
ORIGIN      
        1 ggctgggagg cctccaccga gcgcctgtac ccccgcgacg gcgtgctgaa gggcgagatc
       61 cacaaggccc tgaagctgaa ggacggcggc cactacctgg tggagttcaa gtccatctac
      121 atggccaaga agcccgtgca gctgcccggc tactactacg tggactccaa gctggacatc
      181 acctcccaca acgaggacta caccatcgtg gagcagtacg agcgcaccga gggccgccac
      241 cacctgttcc tgtagagatc ataatcagcc ataccacatt tgtagaggtt ttacttgctt
      301 taaaaaacct cccacacctc cccctgaacc tgaaacataa aatgaatgca attgttgttg
      361 ttaacttgtt tattgcagct tataatggtt acaaataaag caatagcatc acaaatttca
      421 caaataaagc atttttttca ctgcattcta gttgtggttt gtccaaactc atcaatgtat
      481 cttatcatgt ctggatcgat ggcgcgcctg atatcatcga tctcgaggct gcatccaacg
      541 cgttgggagc tctccggatc aattcggctt caggtaccgt cgacgatgta ggtcacggtc
      601 tcgaagccgc ggtgcgggtg ccagggcgtg cccttgggct ccccgggcgc gtactccacc
      661 tcacccatct ggtccatcat gatgaacggg tcgaggtggc ggtagttgat cccggcgaac
      721 gcgcggcgca ccgggaagcc ctcgccctcg aaaccgctgg gcgcggtggt cacggtgagc
      781 acgggacgtg cgacggcgtc ggctgggtgc ggatacgcgg ggcagcgtca gcgggttctc
      841 gacggtcacg gcgggcatgt cgacaagccg aattgatcca ctagaaggcc taattcggta
      901 cactagttgg ccacgtaata agtgtgcgtt gaatttattc gcaaaaacat tgcatatttt
      961 cggcaaagta aaattttgtt gcatacctta tcaaaaaata agtgctgcat actttttaga
     1021 gaaaccaaat aattttttat tgcatacccg tttttaataa aatacattgc ataccctctt
     1081 ttaataaaaa atattgcata ctttgacgaa acaaattttc gttgcatacc caataaaaga
     1141 ttattatatt gcatacccgt ttttaataaa atacattgca tagatctgaa ttcattttca
     1201 acgtcctcga tagtatagtg gttagtatcc ccgcctgtca cgcgggagac cggggttcaa
     1261 ttccccgtcg gggagaatct gtgattcttt ttttttttct tttactttgt tatataaaca
     1321 atttttgttt taattgaatc taatttgcca ttgcttttag gaatctcagg catccagcaa
     1381 gcgtttgtcc gccgaatcgc ccatcagtga agaagatcct gtggcggcta cgaaaatctc
     1441 cccggccatg tcggcctcca cctccagcga aaaacccatc agcgagctgg ccacctctgt
     1501 gctgacccac cgctttccag actccacctc ctcacccggc gaacatggcc ttggacgaat
     1561 gcagttgtcg atccgctaca gcgcccagcg tcaaaaacta gacgtgacca tacacaaaat
     1621 ccagaagata ccacttcgcg atcccagcaa tatccccgat ccgtatgtta agctgtatct
     1681 gttgcctgga cgcaccaagg agtcgaaacg caagacgagc gtgatcaagg acaactgcaa
     1741 ccccgtctac gatgcatcct ttgagtacct gatttccatt gccgaactca ggcagacgga
     1801 actggaggtg acggtgtgca cccaaaaggg attcctatcc ggcggtagtc ccatcattgg
     1861 catggtaggt acccgaaagc aaccccttag ttacagacac agcgcgtacg tccttcgcat
     1921 ccttatgatt cccaagtaca tattctgcaa gagtacagta tatataggaa agatatccgg
     1981 gtgaacttcg gggtcttcga gaagacctgt tttagagcta gaaatagcaa gttaaaataa
     2041 ggctagtccg ttatcaactt gaaaaagtgg caccgagtcg gtgctttttt gctcacctgt
     2101 gattgctcct actcaaatac aaaaacatca aattttctgt caataaagca tatttattta
     2161 tatttatttt acaggaaaga attcctttta aagtgtattt taacctataa tgaaaaacga
     2221 ttaaaaaaaa tacataaaat aattcgaaaa tttttgaata gcccaggttg ataaaaattc
     2281 atttcatacg ttttataact tatgccccta agtatttttt gaccatagtg tttcaattct
     2341 acattaattt tacagagtag aatgaaacgc cacctactca gccaagaggc gaaaaggtta
     2401 gctcgccaag cagagagggc gccagtgctc actacttttt ataattctca acttcttttt
     2461 ccagactcag ttcgtatata tagacctatt ttcaatttaa cgtcggggtc ttcgagaaga
     2521 cctgttttag agctagaaat agcaagttaa aataaggcta gtccgttatc aacttgaaaa
     2581 agtggcaccg agtcggtgct tttttgccta cctggagcct gagagttgtt caataaaata
     2641 aaaatgtttc gtttttttgc tttcgccagt atttattatt tttcatcaat atgtattcaa
     2701 tttggtatgt atttagtaat tgtaatatat agacaatggt tttccgttga cgtacataca
     2761 tctgacgtgt gtttatttag acataatagt tatgttttca catcttttta atgttcgctt
     2821 aatgcgtatg cattctagac aattgtgctc ggcaacagta tatttgtggt gtgccaacca
     2881 acaacctgca ggagctccag cttttgttcc ctttagtgag ggttaattgc gcgcttggcg
     2941 taatcatggt catagctgtt tcctgtgtga aattgttatc cgctcacaat tccacacaac
     3001 atacgagccg gaagcataaa gtgtaaagcc tggggtgcct aatgagtgag ctaactcaca
     3061 ttaattgcgt tgcgctcact gcccgctttc cagtcgggaa acctgtcgtg ccagctgcat
     3121 taatgaatcg gccaacgcgc ggggagaggc ggtttgcgta ttgggcgctc ttccgcttcc
     3181 tcgctcactg actcgctgcg ctcggtcgtt cggctgcggc gagcggtatc agctcactca
     3241 aaggcggtaa tacggttatc cacagaatca ggggataacg caggaaagaa catgtgagca
     3301 aaaggccagc aaaaggccag gaaccgtaaa aaggccgcgt tgctggcgtt tttccatagg
     3361 ctccgccccc ctgacgagca tcacaaaaat cgacgctcaa gtcagaggtg gcgaaacccg
     3421 acaggactat aaagatacca ggcgtttccc cctggaagct ccctcgtgcg ctctcctgtt
     3481 ccgaccctgc cgcttaccgg atacctgtcc gcctttctcc cttcgggaag cgtggcgctt
     3541 tctcatagct cacgctgtag gtatctcagt tcggtgtagg tcgttcgctc caagctgggc
     3601 tgtgtgcacg aaccccccgt tcagcccgac cgctgcgcct tatccggtaa ctatcgtctt
     3661 gagtccaacc cggtaagaca cgacttatcg ccactggcag cagccactgg taacaggatt
     3721 agcagagcga ggtatgtagg cggtgctaca gagttcttga agtggtggcc taactacggc
     3781 tacactagaa ggacagtatt tggtatctgc gctctgctga agccagttac cttcggaaaa
     3841 agagttggta gctcttgatc cggcaaacaa accaccgctg gtagcggtgg tttttttgtt
     3901 tgcaagcagc agattacgcg cagaaaaaaa ggatctcaag aagatccttt gatcttttct
     3961 acggggtctg acgctcagtg gaacgaaaac tcacgttaag ggattttggt catgagatta
     4021 tcaaaaagga tcttcaccta gatcctttta aattaaaaat gaagttttaa atcaatctaa
     4081 agtatatatg agtaaacttg gtctgacagt taccaatgct taatcagtga ggcacctatc
     4141 tcagcgatct gtctatttcg ttcatccata gttgcctgac tccccgtcgt gtagataact
     4201 acgatacggg agggcttacc atctggcccc agtgctgcaa tgataccgcg agacccacgc
     4261 tcaccggctc cagatttatc agcaataaac cagccagccg gaagggccga gcgcagaagt
     4321 ggtcctgcaa ctttatccgc ctccatccag tctattaatt gttgccggga agctagagta
     4381 agtagttcgc cagttaatag tttgcgcaac gttgttgcca ttgctacagg catcgtggtg
     4441 tcacgctcgt cgtttggtat ggcttcattc agctccggtt cccaacgatc aaggcgagtt
     4501 acatgatccc ccatgttgtg caaaaaagcg gttagctcct tcggtcctcc gatcgttgtc
     4561 agaagtaagt tggccgcagt gttatcactc atggttatgg cagcactgca taattctctt
     4621 actgtcatgc catccgtaag atgcttttct gtgactggtg agtactcaac caagtcattc
     4681 tgagaatagt gtatgcggcg accgagttgc tcttgcccgg cgtcaatacg ggataatacc
     4741 gcgccacata gcagaacttt aaaagtgctc atcattggaa aacgttcttc ggggcgaaaa
     4801 ctctcaagga tcttaccgct gttgagatcc agttcgatgt aacccactcg tgcacccaac
     4861 tgatcttcag catcttttac tttcaccagc gtttctgggt gagcaaaaac aggaaggcaa
     4921 aatgccgcaa aaaagggaat aagggcgaca cggaaatgtt gaatactcat actcttcctt
     4981 tttcaatatt attgaagcat ttatcagggt tattgtctca tgagcggata catatttgaa
     5041 tgtatttaga aaaataaaca aataggggtt ccgcgcacat ttccccgaaa agtgccacct
     5101 aaattgtaag cgttaatatt ttgttaaaat tcgcgttaaa tttttgttaa atcagctcat
     5161 tttttaacca ataggccgaa atcggcaaaa tcccttataa atcaaaagaa tagaccgaga
     5221 tagggtnnnn nnnnnnnnnn nnnnnnnnnn nnnnnnnnnn nnnaaagaac gtggactcca
     5281 acgtcaaagg nnnnnnnnnn nnnnnnnnnn nnnnnnnnnn nnnnnnnnnn nnnnnnnnnt
     5341 nnnnnnnnnn nnnnnnnnnn nnnnnnnnnn nnnnnnnnnn nnnnnnnnnn nnnnnnnnnn
     5401 nnnnnnnnnn nnnnnnnnnn nnnnnnnnnn ngnnnnnnnn nnnnnnnnnn nnnnnnnnnn
     5461 nnnnnnnnnn nnnnnnnnnn nnnnnnnnnn nnnnnnnnnn nnnnnnnnnn nnnnnnnnnn
     5521 nnnnnnnnnn nnnnnnnnnn nnnnnnnnnn nnnnnnccca ttcgccattc aggctgcgca
     5581 actgttggga agggcgatcg gtgcgggcct cttcgctatt acgccagctg gcgaaagggg
     5641 gatgtgctgc aaggcgatta agttgggtaa cgccagggtt ttcccagtca cgacgttgta
     5701 aaacgacggc cagtgaattg taatacgact cactataggg cgaattgggt acaggcgcgc
     5761 cgggatctaa ttcaattaga gactaattca attagagcta attcaattag gatccaagct
     5821 tatcgatttc gaaccctcga ccgccggagt ataaatagag gcgcttcgtc tacggagcga
     5881 caattcaatt caaacaagca aagtgaacac gtcgctaagc gaaagctaag caaataaaca
     5941 agcgcagctg aacaagctaa acaatcgggg taccgctaga gtcgacggta ccgcgggccc
     6001 gggatccacc ggtcgccacc atggtgcgct cctccaagaa cgtcatcaag gagttcatgc
     6061 gcttcaaggt gcgcatggag ggcaccgtga acggccacga gttcgagatc gagggcgagg
     6121 gcgagggccg cccctacgag ggccacaaca ccgtgaagct gaaggtgacc aagggcggcc
     6181 ccctgccctt cgcctgggac atcctgtccc cccagttcca gtacggctcc aaggtgtacg
     6241 tgaagcaccc cgccgacatc cccgactaca agaagctgtc cttccccgag ggcttcaagt
     6301 gggagcgcgt gatgaacttc gaggacggcg gcgtggtgac cgtgacccag gactcctccc
     6361 tgcaggacgg ctgcttcatc tacaaggtga agttcatcgg cgtgaacttc ccctccgacg
     6421 gccccgtaat gcagaagaaa accatg
//
