# Supplementary material for: Genetic and Transgenic Reagents for Drosophila simulans, D. mauritiana, D. yakuba, D. santomea, and D. virilis
Source: G3 (Bethesda). 2017 Mar 7;7(4):1339–47. doi: 10.1534/g3.116.038885 (PMC5386881; doi:10.1534/g3.116.038885)
Supplement: Supplementary file 2 [file 1339FileS2.zip › p{CFD4-EYFP1,3XP3-DsRed}.gb]

LOCUS       p{CFD4-EYFP1,3XP        5933 bp    DNA     circular UNA 03-JAN-2017
DEFINITION  Concatenation of 2 sequences.
ACCESSION   urn.local.sternd.45-41xj7e0
VERSION     urn.local.sternd.45-41xj7e0
KEYWORDS    .
SOURCE      
  ORGANISM  
            .
FEATURES             Location/Qualifiers
     misc_feature    <1..255
                     /note="Geneious type: reporter"
     terminator      256..500
     misc_feature    579..863
     primer_bind     complement(651..671)
     misc_feature    770..787
                     /note="Geneious type: primer_bind_reverse"
     promoter        1187..>1990
     misc_feature    1991..2010
                     /note="Geneious type: Concatenated sequence"
     misc_feature    1991..1992
     modified_base   <1993..>2010
     modified_base   <1993..1995
     misc_feature    complement(<1993..>2010)
                     /note="Geneious type: Reporter"
     misc_feature    1993..>2010
                     /note="Geneious type: Editing History Replacement"
     misc_feature    2011..1990
                     /note="Geneious type: Concatenated sequence"
     promoter        complement(2396..2415)
     promoter        complement(2485..2514)
     misc_feature    complement(2823..3442)
                     /note="Geneious type: origin of replication"
     misc_feature    complement(3597..4457)
                     /note="Geneious type: marker"
     promoter        complement(4499..4527)
     misc_feature    complement(4720..5026)
                     /note="Geneious type: origin of replication"
     misc_feature    complement(5044..5204)
                     /note="Geneious type: reporter"
     promoter        5208..5226
     misc_feature    5254..5266
                     /note="Geneious type: dna binding region"
     misc_feature    5270..5282
                     /note="Geneious type: dna binding region"
     misc_feature    5285..5297
                     /note="Geneious type: dna binding region"
     misc_feature    5507..5933
                     /note="Geneious type: Inserted sequence"
     primer_bind     5507..5524
     misc_feature    5508..>5933
                     /note="Geneious type: reporter"
     misc_feature    complement(5911..5933)
                     /note="Geneious type: primer_bind_reverse"
     misc_feature    5924..5929
                     /note="Geneious type: gRNA Target"
     misc_feature    5927
                     /note="Geneious type: Editing History Replacement"
ORIGIN      
        1 ggctgggagg cctccaccga gcgcctgtac ccccgcgacg gcgtgctgaa gggcgagatc
       61 cacaaggccc tgaagctgaa ggacggcggc cactacctgg tggagttcaa gtccatctac
      121 atggccaaga agcccgtgca gctgcccggc tactactacg tggactccaa gctggacatc
      181 acctcccaca acgaggacta caccatcgtg gagcagtacg agcgcaccga gggccgccac
      241 cacctgttcc tgtagagatc ataatcagcc ataccacatt tgtagaggtt ttacttgctt
      301 taaaaaacct cccacacctc cccctgaacc tgaaacataa aatgaatgca attgttgttg
      361 ttaacttgtt tattgcagct tataatggtt acaaataaag caatagcatc acaaatttca
      421 caaataaagc atttttttca ctgcattcta gttgtggttt gtccaaactc atcaatgtat
      481 cttatcatgt ctggatcgat ggcgcgcctg atatcatcga tctcgaggct gcatccaacg
      541 cgttgggagc tctccggatc aattcggctt caggtaccgt cgacgatgta ggtcacggtc
      601 tcgaagccgc ggtgcgggtg ccagggcgtg cccttgggct ccccgggcgc gtactccacc
      661 tcacccatct ggtccatcat gatgaacggg tcgaggtggc ggtagttgat cccggcgaac
      721 gcgcggcgca ccgggaagcc ctcgccctcg aaaccgctgg gcgcggtggt cacggtgagc
      781 acgggacgtg cgacggcgtc ggctgggtgc ggatacgcgg ggcagcgtca gcgggttctc
      841 gacggtcacg gcgggcatgt cgacaagccg aattgatcca ctagaaggcc taattcggta
      901 cactagttgg ccacgtaata agtgtgcgtt gaatttattc gcaaaaacat tgcatatttt
      961 cggcaaagta aaattttgtt gcatacctta tcaaaaaata agtgctgcat actttttaga
     1021 gaaaccaaat aattttttat tgcatacccg tttttaataa aatacattgc ataccctctt
     1081 ttaataaaaa atattgcata ctttgacgaa acaaattttc gttgcatacc caataaaaga
     1141 ttattatatt gcatacccgt ttttaataaa atacattgca tagatctgaa ttcattttca
     1201 acgtcctcga tagtatagtg gttagtatcc ccgcctgtca cgcgggagac cggggttcaa
     1261 ttccccgtcg gggagaatct gtgattcttt ttttttttct tttactttgt tatataaaca
     1321 atttttgttt taattgaatc taatttgcca ttgcttttag gaatctcagg catccagcaa
     1381 gcgtttgtcc gccgaatcgc ccatcagtga agaagatcct gtggcggcta cgaaaatctc
     1441 cccggccatg tcggcctcca cctccagcga aaaacccatc agcgagctgg ccacctctgt
     1501 gctgacccac cgctttccag actccacctc ctcacccggc gaacatggcc ttggacgaat
     1561 gcagttgtcg atccgctaca gcgcccagcg tcaaaaacta gacgtgacca tacacaaaat
     1621 ccagaagata ccacttcgcg atcccagcaa tatccccgat ccgtatgtta agctgtatct
     1681 gttgcctgga cgcaccaagg agtcgaaacg caagacgagc gtgatcaagg acaactgcaa
     1741 ccccgtctac gatgcatcct ttgagtacct gatttccatt gccgaactca ggcagacgga
     1801 actggaggtg acggtgtgca cccaaaaggg attcctatcc ggcggtagtc ccatcattgg
     1861 catggtaggt acccgaaagc aaccccttag ttacagacac agcgcgtacg tccttcgcat
     1921 ccttatgatt cccaagtaca tattctgcaa gagtacagta tatataggaa agatatccgg
     1981 gtgaacttcg ggtggtgcag atgaacttca gttttagagc tagaaatagc aagttaaaat
     2041 aaggctagtc cgttatcaac ttgaaaaagt ggcaccgagt cggtgctttt ttgcctacct
     2101 ggagcctgag agttgttcaa taaaataaaa atgtttcgtt tttttgcttt cgccagtatt
     2161 tattattttt catcaatatg tattcaattt ggtatgtatt tagtaattgt aatatataga
     2221 caatggtttt ccgttgacgt acatacatct gacgtgtgtt tatttagaca taatagttat
     2281 gttttcacat ctttttaatg ttcgcttaat gcgtatgcat tctagacaat tgtgctcggc
     2341 aacagtatat ttgtggtgtg ccaaccaaca acctgcagga gctccagctt ttgttccctt
     2401 tagtgagggt taattgcgcg cttggcgtaa tcatggtcat agctgtttcc tgtgtgaaat
     2461 tgttatccgc tcacaattcc acacaacata cgagccggaa gcataaagtg taaagcctgg
     2521 ggtgcctaat gagtgagcta actcacatta attgcgttgc gctcactgcc cgctttccag
     2581 tcgggaaacc tgtcgtgcca gctgcattaa tgaatcggcc aacgcgcggg gagaggcggt
     2641 ttgcgtattg ggcgctcttc cgcttcctcg ctcactgact cgctgcgctc ggtcgttcgg
     2701 ctgcggcgag cggtatcagc tcactcaaag gcggtaatac ggttatccac agaatcaggg
     2761 gataacgcag gaaagaacat gtgagcaaaa ggccagcaaa aggccaggaa ccgtaaaaag
     2821 gccgcgttgc tggcgttttt ccataggctc cgcccccctg acgagcatca caaaaatcga
     2881 cgctcaagtc agaggtggcg aaacccgaca ggactataaa gataccaggc gtttccccct
     2941 ggaagctccc tcgtgcgctc tcctgttccg accctgccgc ttaccggata cctgtccgcc
     3001 tttctccctt cgggaagcgt ggcgctttct catagctcac gctgtaggta tctcagttcg
     3061 gtgtaggtcg ttcgctccaa gctgggctgt gtgcacgaac cccccgttca gcccgaccgc
     3121 tgcgccttat ccggtaacta tcgtcttgag tccaacccgg taagacacga cttatcgcca
     3181 ctggcagcag ccactggtaa caggattagc agagcgaggt atgtaggcgg tgctacagag
     3241 ttcttgaagt ggtggcctaa ctacggctac actagaagga cagtatttgg tatctgcgct
     3301 ctgctgaagc cagttacctt cggaaaaaga gttggtagct cttgatccgg caaacaaacc
     3361 accgctggta gcggtggttt ttttgtttgc aagcagcaga ttacgcgcag aaaaaaagga
     3421 tctcaagaag atcctttgat cttttctacg gggtctgacg ctcagtggaa cgaaaactca
     3481 cgttaaggga ttttggtcat gagattatca aaaaggatct tcacctagat ccttttaaat
     3541 taaaaatgaa gttttaaatc aatctaaagt atatatgagt aaacttggtc tgacagttac
     3601 caatgcttaa tcagtgaggc acctatctca gcgatctgtc tatttcgttc atccatagtt
     3661 gcctgactcc ccgtcgtgta gataactacg atacgggagg gcttaccatc tggccccagt
     3721 gctgcaatga taccgcgaga cccacgctca ccggctccag atttatcagc aataaaccag
     3781 ccagccggaa gggccgagcg cagaagtggt cctgcaactt tatccgcctc catccagtct
     3841 attaattgtt gccgggaagc tagagtaagt agttcgccag ttaatagttt gcgcaacgtt
     3901 gttgccattg ctacaggcat cgtggtgtca cgctcgtcgt ttggtatggc ttcattcagc
     3961 tccggttccc aacgatcaag gcgagttaca tgatccccca tgttgtgcaa aaaagcggtt
     4021 agctccttcg gtcctccgat cgttgtcaga agtaagttgg ccgcagtgtt atcactcatg
     4081 gttatggcag cactgcataa ttctcttact gtcatgccat ccgtaagatg cttttctgtg
     4141 actggtgagt actcaaccaa gtcattctga gaatagtgta tgcggcgacc gagttgctct
     4201 tgcccggcgt caatacggga taataccgcg ccacatagca gaactttaaa agtgctcatc
     4261 attggaaaac gttcttcggg gcgaaaactc tcaaggatct taccgctgtt gagatccagt
     4321 tcgatgtaac ccactcgtgc acccaactga tcttcagcat cttttacttt caccagcgtt
     4381 tctgggtgag caaaaacagg aaggcaaaat gccgcaaaaa agggaataag ggcgacacgg
     4441 aaatgttgaa tactcatact cttccttttt caatattatt gaagcattta tcagggttat
     4501 tgtctcatga gcggatacat atttgaatgt atttagaaaa ataaacaaat aggggttccg
     4561 cgcacatttc cccgaaaagt gccacctaaa ttgtaagcgt taatattttg ttaaaattcg
     4621 cgttaaattt ttgttaaatc agctcatttt ttaaccaata ggccgaaatc ggcaaaatcc
     4681 cttataaatc aaaagaatag accgagatag ggtnnnnnnn nnnnnnnnnn nnnnnnnnnn
     4741 nnnnnnnnnn aaagaacgtg gactccaacg tcaaaggnnn nnnnnnnnnn nnnnnnnnnn
     4801 nnnnnnnnnn nnnnnnnnnn nnnnnntnnn nnnnnnnnnn nnnnnnnnnn nnnnnnnnnn
     4861 nnnnnnnnnn nnnnnnnnnn nnnnnnnnnn nnnnnnnnnn nnnnnnnnnn nnnnnnnngn
     4921 nnnnnnnnnn nnnnnnnnnn nnnnnnnnnn nnnnnnnnnn nnnnnnnnnn nnnnnnnnnn
     4981 nnnnnnnnnn nnnnnnnnnn nnnnnnnnnn nnnnnnnnnn nnnnnnnnnn nnnnnnnnnn
     5041 nnncccattc gccattcagg ctgcgcaact gttgggaagg gcgatcggtg cgggcctctt
     5101 cgctattacg ccagctggcg aaagggggat gtgctgcaag gcgattaagt tgggtaacgc
     5161 cagggttttc ccagtcacga cgttgtaaaa cgacggccag tgaattgtaa tacgactcac
     5221 tatagggcga attgggtaca ggcgcgccgg gatctaattc aattagagac taattcaatt
     5281 agagctaatt caattaggat ccaagcttat cgatttcgaa ccctcgaccg ccggagtata
     5341 aatagaggcg cttcgtctac ggagcgacaa ttcaattcaa acaagcaaag tgaacacgtc
     5401 gctaagcgaa agctaagcaa ataaacaagc gcagctgaac aagctaaaca atcggggtac
     5461 cgctagagtc gacggtaccg cgggcccggg atccaccggt cgccaccatg gtgcgctcct
     5521 ccaagaacgt catcaaggag ttcatgcgct tcaaggtgcg catggagggc accgtgaacg
     5581 gccacgagtt cgagatcgag ggcgagggcg agggccgccc ctacgagggc cacaacaccg
     5641 tgaagctgaa ggtgaccaag ggcggccccc tgcccttcgc ctgggacatc ctgtcccccc
     5701 agttccagta cggctccaag gtgtacgtga agcaccccgc cgacatcccc gactacaaga
     5761 agctgtcctt ccccgagggc ttcaagtggg agcgcgtgat gaacttcgag gacggcggcg
     5821 tggtgaccgt gacccaggac tcctccctgc aggacggctg cttcatctac aaggtgaagt
     5881 tcatcggcgt gaacttcccc tccgacggcc ccgtaatgca gaagaaaacc atg
//
